>Addgene plasmid #73926 | pUAST BmOr2 | addgene full sequence | sequence record 146209 | Addgene assembled full plasmid sequence
GAATTCATGATGACCAAGGTCAAGACGCAGGGCCTGGTCACAGACCTGATGCCCTGCATAAGATTACTGC
AAGCAGCGGGCCACTTCTTATTCAATTATCATGCCGATACCTCCGGAATGAATATGCTCCTACGGAAAAT
ATATTCGAGTGCCCATGCCGTGCTCATTGTCGTCCACTACATCTGCATGGGCATCAACATGGCACAATAC
AAGGACGAAGTCAACGAGCTCACGGCAAATACCATTACGGTCCTGTTTTTCGCTCACAGCATCATTAAGT
TGGCATTCTTTGCGTTCAACTCTAAAAGTTTTTACAGAACCCTCGCAGTGTGGAATCAGTCCAACAGCCA
TCCGTTGTTCACAGAATCAGATGCCCGTTACCATCAGATCTCTTTAAGCAAAATGCGAAGGCTTCTTTAT
TTCATCTGTGGCATGACCGTTTTTTCAGTAATCAGCTGGGTCACTTTAACGTTCTTCGGTGAATCTGTCC
GTATGATAGCCAGTAAAGAGACAAATGAAACTTTGACGGAGCCTGCGCCTCGATTACCCCTCAAGGCGTG
GTATCCATTTAAGACAATGAGTGGCGGCGGCTACGTTTTCGCTTTCATTTACCAGATTTATTTCCTGCTT
TTCTCAATGGCATTGGCGAATTTGCTGGATGTCATTTTCTGTTCGTGGTTGATATTTGCCTGTGAACAGC
TGCAGCACTTGAAGGCAATTATGAAGCCGTTGATGGAACTAAGCGCTGCTTTGGACACCTACCGTCCCAA
TACGGCTGAGTTGTTCCGAGTTTCATCTACTGATAAGACCGAGAAAGTACCAGATGCAGTAGATATGGAT
ATCCGCGGAATCTATTCCACTCAGCAAGACTTCGGAATGACTCTACGGGGTGCTGGAGGGAAGCTACAGA
ACTTTAATGCGGAGAACAATCCTAACGGTTTGACAGCAAAACAGGAGATGCTGGCTAGATCAGCTATAAA
ATATTGGGTTGAACGTCATAAGCACGTTGTTAGGCTGGTTGCTTCAATAGGAGACACATATGGAACGGCT
CTGCTATTTCATATGTTAGTATCGACCATCACTCTTACTTTACTGGCGTACCAGGCGACTAAGATAAACG
GTATAAACGTGTATGCATTCAGCACGATCGGATATCTCGTTTATACTCTTGGACAAGTGTTCCATTTCTG
CATTTTCGGTAACAGACTTATTGAGGAGAGCTCATCGGTTATGGAGGCCGCCTACTCGTGTCAGTGGTAC
GACGGTTCCGAGGAGGCGAAGACGTTCGTGCAGATCGTCTGCCAACAATGCCAGAAGGCGATGACGATCT
CTGGAGCGAAATTCTTCAATGTTTCACTGGATTTGTTCGCTTCGGTGCTGGGCGCTGTTGTCACGTACTT
CATGGTGTTGATCCAACTGAAGTAGCTCGAGGGTACCTCTAGAGGATCTTTGTGAAGGAACCTTACTTCT
GTGGTGTGACATAATTGGACAAACTACCTACAGAGATTTAAAGCTCTAAGGTAAATATAAAATTTTTAAG
TGTATAATGTGTTAAACTACTGATTCTAATTGTTTGTGTATTTTAGATTCCAACCTATGGAACTGATGAA
TGGGAGCAGTGGTGGAATGCCTTTAATGAGGAAAACCTGTTTTGCTCAGAAGAAATGCCATCTAGTGATG
ATGAGGCTACTGCTGACTCTCAACATTCTACTCCTCCAAAAAAGAAGAGAAAGGTAGAAGACCCCAAGGA
CTTTCCTTCAGAATTGCTAAGTTTTTTGAGTCATGCTGTGTTTAGTAATAGAACTCTTGCTTGCTTTGCT
ATTTACACCACAAAGGAAAAAGCTGCACTGCTATACAAGAAAATTATGGAAAAATATTTGATGTATAGTG
CCTTGACTAGAGATCATAATCAGCCATACCACATTTGTAGAGGTTTTACTTGCTTTAAAAAACCTCCCAC
ACCTCCCCCTGAACCTGAAACATAAAATGAATGCAATTGTTGTTGTTAACTTGTTTATTGCAGCTTATAA
TGGTTACAAATAAAGCAATAGCATCACAAATTTCACAAATAAAGCATTTTTTTCACTGCATTCTAGTTGT
GGTTTGTCCAAACTCATCAATGTATCTTATCATGTCTGGATCGGATCCACTAGAAGGCCTTAGTATGTAT
GTAAGTTAATAAAACCCTTTTTTGGAGAATGTAGATTTAAAAAAACATATTTTTTTTTTATTTTTTACTG
CACTGGACATCATTGAACTTATCTGATCAGTTTTAAATTTACTTCGATCCAAGGGTATTTGAAGTACCAG
GTTCTTTCGATTACCTCTCACTCAAAATGACATTCCACTCAAAGTCAGCGCTGTTTGCCTCCTTCTCTGT
CCACAGAAATATCGCCGTCTCTTTCGCCGCTGCGTCCGCTATCTCTTTCGCCACCGTTTGTAGCGTTACC
TAGCGTCAATGTCCGCCTTCAGTTGCACTTTGTCAGCGGTTTCGTGACGAAGCTCCAAGCGGTTTACGCC
ATCAATTAAACACAAAGTGCTGTGCCAAAACTCCTCTCGCTTCTTATTTTTGTTTGTTTTTTGAGTGATT
GGGGTGGTGATTGGTTTTGGGTGGGTAAGCAGGGGAAAGTGTGAAAAATCCCGGCAATGGGCCAAGAGGA
TCAGGAGCTATTAATTCGCGGAGGCAGCAAACACCCATCTGCCGAGCATCTGAACAATGTGAGTAGTACA
TGTGCATACATCTTAAGTTCACTTGATCTATAGGAACTGCGATTGCAACATCAAATTGTCTGCGGCGTGA
GAACTGCGACCCACAAAAATCCCAAACCGCAATCGCACAAACAAATAGTGACACGAAACAGATTATTCTG
GTAGCTGTGCTCGCTATATAAGACAATTTTTAAGATCATATCATGATCAAGACATCTAAAGGCATTCATT
TTCGACTACATTCTTTTTTACAAAAAATATAACAACCAGATATTTTAAGCTGATCCTAGATGCACAAAAA
ATAAATAAAAGTATAAACCTACTTCGTAGGATACTTCGTTTTGTTCGGGGTTAGATGAGCATAACGCTTG
TAGTTGATATTTGAGATCCCCTATCATTGCAGGGTGACAGCGGAGCGGCTTCGCAGAGCTGCATTAACCA
GGGCTTCGGGCAGGCCAAAAACTACGGCACGCTCCTGCCACCCAGTCCGCCGGAGGACTCCGGTTCAGGG
AGCGGCCAACTAGCCGAGAACCTCACCTATGCCTGGCACAATATGGACATCTTTGGGGCGGTCAATCAGC
CGGGCTCCGGATGGCGGCAGCTGGTCAACCGGACACGCGGACTATTCTGCAACGAGCGACACATACCGGC
GCCCAGGAAACATTTGCTCAAGAACGGTGAGTTTCTATTCGCAGTCGGCTGATCTGTGTGAAATCTTAAT
AAAGGGTCCAATTACCAATTTGAAACTCAGTTTGCGGCGTGGCCTATCCGGGCGAACTTTTGGCCGTGAT
GGGCAGTTCCGGTGCCGGAAAGACGACCCTGCTGAATGCCCTTGCCTTTCGATCGCCGCAGGGCATCCAA
GTATCGCCATCCGGGATGCGACTGCTCAATGGCCAACCTGTGGACGCCAAGGAGATGCAGGCCAGGTGCG
CCTATGTCCAGCAGGATGACCTCTTTATCGGCTCCCTAACGGCCAGGGAACACCTGATTTTCCAGGCCAT
GGTGCGGATGCCACGACATCTGACCTATCGGCAGCGAGTGGCCCGCGTGGATCAGGTGATCCAGGAGCTT
TCGCTCAGCAAATGTCAGCACACGATCATCGGTGTGCCCGGCAGGGTGAAAGGTCTGTCCGGCGGAGAAA
GGAAGCGTCTGGCATTCGCCTCCGAGGCACTAACCGATCCGCCGCTTCTGATCTGCGATGAGCCCACCTC
CGGACTGGACTCATTTACCGCCCACAGCGTCGTCCAGGTGCTGAAGAAGCTGTCGCAGAAGGGCAAGACC
GTCATCCTGACCATTCATCAGCCGTCTTCCGAGCTGTTTGAGCTCTTTGACAAGATCCTTCTGATGGCCG
AGGGCAGGGTAGCTTTCTTGGGCACTCCCAGCGAAGCCGTCGACTTCTTTTCCTAGTGAGTTCGATGTGT
TTATTAAGGGTATCTAGCATTACATTACATCTCAACTCCTATCCAGCGTGGGTGCCCAGTGTCCTACCAA
CTACAATCCGGCGGACTTTTACGTACAGGTGTTGGCCGTTGTGCCCGGACGGGAGATCGAGTCCCGTGAT
CGGATCGCCAAGATATGCGACAATTTTGCTATTAGCAAAGTAGCCCGGGATATGGAGCAGTTGTTGGCCA
CCAAAAATTTGGAGAAGCCACTGGAGCAGCCGGAGAATGGGTACACCTACAAGGCCACCTGGTTCATGCA
GTTCCGGGCGGTCCTGTGGCGATCCTGGCTGTCGGTGCTCAAGGAACCACTCCTCGTAAAAGTGCGACTT
ATTCAGACAACGGTGAGTGGTTCCAGTGGAAACAAATGATATAACGCTTACAATTCTTGGAAACAAATTC
GCTAGATTTTAGTTAGAATTGCCTGATTCCACACCCTTCTTAGTTTTTTTCAATGAGATGTATAGTTTAT
AGTTTTGCAGAAAATAAATAAATTTCATTTAACTCGCGAACATGTTGAAGATATGAATATTAATGAGATG
CGAGTAACATTTTAATTTGCAGATGGTTGCCATCTTGATTGGCCTCATCTTTTTGGGCCAACAACTCACG
CAAGTGGGCGTGATGAATATCAACGGAGCCATCTTCCTCTTCCTGACCAACATGACCTTTCAAAACGTCT
TTGCCACGATAAATGTAAGTCTTGTTTAGAATACATTTGCATATTAATAATTTACTAACTTTCTAATGAA
TCGATTCGATTTAGGTGTTCACCTCAGAGCTGCCAGTTTTTATGAGGGAGGCCCGAAGTCGACTTTATCG
CTGTGACACATACTTTCTGGGCAAAACGATTGCCGAATTACCGCTTTTTCTCACAGTGCCACTGGTCTTC
ACGGCGATTGCCTATCCGATGATCGGACTGCGGGCCGGAGTGCTGCACTTCTTCAACTGCCTGGCGCTGG
TCACTCTGGTGGCCAATGTGTCAACGTCCTTCGGATATCTAATATCCTGCGCCAGCTCCTCGACCTCGAT
GGCGCTGTCTGTGGGTCCGCCGGTTATCATACCATTCCTGCTCTTTGGCGGCTTCTTCTTGAACTCGGGC
TCGGTGCCAGTATACCTCAAATGGTTGTCGTACCTCTCATGGTTCCGTTACGCCAACGAGGGTCTGCTGA
TTAACCAATGGGCGGACGTGGAGCCGGGCGAAATTAGCTGCACATCGTCGAACACCACGTGCCCCAGTTC
GGGCAAGGTCATCCTGGAGACGCTTAACTTCTCCGCCGCCGATCTGCCGCTGGACTACGTGGGTCTGGCC
ATTCTCATCGTGAGCTTCCGGGTGCTCGCATATCTGGCTCTAAGACTTCGGGCCCGACGCAAGGAGTAGC
CGACATATATCCGAAATAACTGCTTGTTTTTTTTTTTACCATTATTACCATCGTGTTTACTGTTTATTGC
CCCCTCAAAAAGCTAATGTAATTATATTTGTGCCAATAAAAACAAGATATGACCTATAGAATACAAGTAT
TTCCCCTTCGAACATCCCCACAAGTAGACTTTGGATTTGTCTTCTAACCAAAAGACTTACACACCTGCAT
ACCTTACATCAAAAACTCGTTTATCGCTACATAAAACACCGGGATATATTTTTTATATACATACTTTTCA
AATCGCGCGCCCTCTTCATAATTCACCTCCACCACACCACGTTTCGTAGTTGCTCTTTCGCTGTCTCCCA
CCCGCTCTCCGCAACACATTCACCTTTTGTTCGACGACCTTGGAGCGACTGTCGTTAGTTCCGCGCGATT
CGGTTCGCTCAAATGGTTCCGAGTGGTTCATTTCGTCTCAATAGAAATTAGTAATAAATATTTGTATGTA
CAATTTATTTGCTCCAATATATTTGTATATATTTCCCTCACAGCTATATTTATTCTAATTTAATATTATG
ACTTTTTAAGGTAATTTTTTGTGACCTGTTCGGAGTGATTAGCGTTACAATTTGAACTGAAAGTGACATC
CAGTGTTTGTTCCTTGTGTAGATGCATCTCAAAAAAATGGTGGGCATAATAGTGTTGTTTATATATATCA
AAAATAACAACTATAATAATAAGAATACATTTAATTTAGAAAATGCTTGGATTTCACTGGAACTAGAATT
AATTCGGCTGCTGCTCTAAACGACGCATTTCGTACTCCAAAGTACGAATTTTTTCCCTCAAGCTCTTATT
TTCATTAAACAATGAACAGGACCTAACGCACAGTCACGTTATTGTTTACATAAATGATTTTTTTTACTAT
TCAAACTTACTCTGTTTGTGTACTCCCACTGGTATAGCCTTCTTTTATCTTTTCTGGTTCAGGCTCTATC
ACTTTACTAGGTACGGCATCTGCGTTGAGTCGCCTCCTTTTAAATGTCTGACCTTTTGCAGGTGCAGCCT
TCCACTGCGAATCATTAAAGTGGGTATCACAAATTTGGGAGTTTTCACCAAGGCTGCACCCAAGGCTCTG
CTCCCACAATTTTCTCTTAATAGCACACTTCGGCACGTGAATTAATTTTACTCCAGTCACAGCTTTGCAG
CAAAATTTGCAATATTTCATTTTTTTTTATTCCACGTAAGGGTTAATGTTTTCAAAAAAAAATTCGTCCG
CACACAACCTTTCCTCTCAACAAGCAAACGTGCACTGAATTTAAGTGTATACTTCGGTAAGCTTCGGCTA
TCGACGGGACCACCTTATGTTATTTCATCATGGGCCAGACCCACGTAGTCCAGCGGCAGATCGGCGGCGG
AGAAGTTAAGCGTCTCCAGGATGACCTTGCCCGAACTGGGGCACGTGGTGTTCGACGATGTGCAGCTAAT
TTCGCCCGGCTCCACGTCCGCCCATTGGTTAATCAGCAGACCCTCGTTGGCGTAACGGAACCATGAGAGG
TACGACAACCATTTGAGGTATACTGGCACCGAGCCCGAGTTCAAGAAGAAGGCGTTTTTCCATAGGCTCC
GCCCCCCTGACGAGCATCACAAAAATCGACGCTCAAGTCAGAGGTGGCGAAACCCGACAGGACTATAAAG
ATACCAGGCGTTTCCCCCTGGAAGCTCCCTCGTGCGCTCTCCTGTTCCGACCCTGCCGCTTACCGGATAC
CTGTCCGCCTTTCTCCCTTCGGGAAGCGTGGCGCTTTCTCAATGCTCACGCTGTAGGTATCTCAGTTCGG
TGTAGGTCGTTCGCTCCAAGCTGGGCTGTGTGCACGAACCCCCCGTTCAGCCCGACCGCTGCGCCTTATC
CGGTAACTATCGTCTTGAGTCCAACCCGGTAAGACACGACTTATCGCCACTGGCAGCAGCCACTGGTAAC
AGGATTAGCAGAGCGAGGTATGTAGGCGGTGCTACAGAGTTCTTGAAGTGGTGGCCTAACTACGGCTACA
CTAGAAGGACAGTATTTGGTATCTGCGCTCTGCTGAAGCCAGTTACCTTCGGAAAAAGAGTTGGTAGCTC
TTGATCCGGCAAACAAACCACCGCTGGTAGCGGTGGTTTTTTTGTTTGCAAGCAGCAGATTACGCGCAGA
AAAAAAGGATCTCAAGAAGATCCTTTGATCTTTTCTACGGGGTCTGACGCTCAGTGGAACGAAAACTCAC
GTTAAGGGATTTTGGTCATGAGATTATCAAAAAGGATCTTCACCTAGATCCTTTTAAATTAAAAATGAAG
TTTTAAATCAATCTAAAGTATATATGAGTAAACTTGGTCTGACAGTTACCAATGCTTAATCAGTGAGGCA
CCTATCTCAGCGATCTGTCTATTTCGTTCATCCATAGTTGCCTGACTCCCCGTCGTGTAGATAACTACGA
TACGGGAGGGCTTACCATCTGGCCCCAGTGCTGCAATGATACCGCGAGACCCACGCTCACCGGCTCCAGA
TTTATCAGCAATAAACCAGCCAGCCGGAAGGGCCGAGCGCAGAAGTGGTCCTGCAACTTTATCCGCCTCC
ATCCAGTCTATTAATTGTTGCCGGGAAGCTAGAGTAAGTAGTTCGCCAGTTAATAGTTTGCGCAACGTTG
TTGCCATTGCTACAGGCATCGTGGTGTCACGCTCGTCGTTTGGTATGGCTTCATTCAGCTCCGGTTCCCA
ACGATCAAGGCGAGTTACATGATCCCCCATGTTGTGCAAAAAAGCGGTTAGCTCCTTCGGTCCTCCGATC
GTTGTCAGAAGTAAGTTGGCCGCAGTGTTATCACTCATGGTTATGGCAGCACTGCATAATTCTCTTACTG
TCATGCCATCCGTAAGATGCTTTTCTGTGACTGGTGAGTACTCAACCAAGTCATTCTGAGAATAGTGTAT
GCGGCGACCGAGTTGCTCTTGCCCGGCGTCAACACGGGATAATACCGCGCCACATAGCAGAACTTTAAAA
GTGCTCATCATTGGAAAACGTTCTTCGGGGCGAAAACTCTCAAGGATCTTACCGCTGTTGAGATCCAGTT
CGATGTAACCCACTCGTGCACCCAACTGATCTTCAGCATCTTTTACTTTCACCAGCGTTTCTGGGTGAGC
AAAAACAGGAAGGCAAAATGCCGCAAAAAAGGGAATAAGGGCGACACGGAAATGTTGAATACTCATACTC
TTCCTTTTTCAATATTATTGAAGCATTTATCAGGGTTATTGTCTCATGAGCGGATACATATTTGAATGTA
TTTAGAAAAATAAACAAATAGGGGTTCCGCGCACATTTCCCCGAAAAGTGCCACCTGACGTCTAAGAAAC
CATTATTATCATGACATTAACCTATAAAAATAGGCGTATCACGAGGCCCTTTCGTCTCGCGCGTTTCGGT
GATGACGGTGAAAACCTCTGACACATGCAGCTCCCGGAGACGGTCACAGCTTGTCTGTAAGCGGATGCCG
GGAGCAGACAAGCCCGTCAGGGCGCGTCAGCGGGTGTTGGCGGGTGTCGGGGCTGGCTTAACTATGCGGC
ATCAGAGCAGATTGTACTGAGAGTGCACCATATGCGGTGTGAAATACCGCACCGAATCGCGCGGAACTAA
CGACAGTCGCTCCAAGGTCGTCGAACAAAAGGTGAATGTGTTGCGGAGAGCGGGTGGGAGACAGCGAAAG
AGCAACTACGAAACGTGGTGTGGTGGAGGTGAATTATGAAGAGGGCGCGCGATTTGAAAAGTATGTATAT
AAAAAATATATCCCGGTGTTTTATGTAGCGATAAACGAGTTTTTGATGTAAGGTATGCAGGTGTGTAAGT
CTTTTGGTTAGAAGACAAATCCAAAGTCTACTTGTGGGGATGTTCGAAGGGGAAATACTTGTATTCTATA
GGTCATATCTTGTTTTTATTGGCACAAATATAATTACATTAGCTTTTTGAGGGGGCAATAAACAGTAAAC
ACGATGGTAATAATGGTAAAAAAAAAAACAAGCAGTTATTTCGGATATATGTCGGCTACTCCTTGCGTCG
GGCCCGAAGTCTTAGAGCCAGATATGCGAGCACCCGGAAGCTCACGATGAGAATGGCCAGACCATGATGA
AATAACATAAGGTGGTCCCGTCGGCAAGAGACATCCACTTAACGTATGCTTGCAATAAGTGCGAGTGAAA
GGAATAGTATTCTGAGTGTCGTATTGAGTCTGAGTGAGACAGCGATATGATTGTTGATTAACCCTTAGCA
TGTCCGTGGGGTTTGAATTAACTCATAATATTAATTAGACGAAATTATTTTTAAAGTTTTATTTTTAATA
ATTTGCGAGTACGCAAAGCTTCTGCATCTCTCCGGATCCAAGCTTGCATGCCTGCAGGTCGGAGTACTGT
CCTCCGAGCGGAGTACTGTCCTCCGAGCGGAGTACTGTCCTCCGAGCGGAGTACTGTCCTCCGAGCGGAG
TACTGTCCTCCGAGCGGAGACTCTAGCGAGCGCCGGAGTATAAATAGAGGCGCTTCGTCTACGGAGCGAC
AATTCAATTCAAACAAGCAAAGTGAACACGTCGCTAAGCGAAAGCTAAGCAAATAAACAAGCGCAGCTGA
ACAAGCTAAACAATCTGCAGTAAAGTGCAAGTTAAAGTGAATCAATTAAAAGTAACCAGCAACCAAGTAA
ATCAACTGCAACTACTGAAATCTGCCAAGAAGTAATTATTGAATACAAGAAGAGAACTCTGAATAGGGAA
TTGG
Features (pLannotate 1.2.2; 20 found; start..end, strand, type, name):
     22..1422    +  CDS            Orco: ORCO_ANOGA - Also known as GPRor7. Experimental evidence at protein level: Swiss-Prot protein existence level 1. Odorant coreceptor which complexes with conventional odorant receptors (ORs) to form odorant-sensing units, providing sensitive and prolonged odorant signaling and calcium permeability. Orco is a universal and integral part of the functional odorant receptor, involved in the dendritic localization of other olfactory receptors. Can form functional ion channels in the absence of an odor-binding OR. Plays a key role in preferred attraction of females for humans over non-human hosts for
   1445..1519    +  CDS            small t antigen (fragment): SV40 (simian virus 40) small t antigen
   1521..1586    +  intron         small t intron: SV40 (simian virus 40) small t antigen intron
   1716..1736    +  CDS            SV40 NLS: nuclear localization signal of SV40 (simian virus 40) large T antigen
   1743..1877    +  CDS            LT_POVHA (fragment): Protein inferred from homology: Swiss-Prot protein existence level 3. Isoform large T antigen is a key early protein essential for both driving viral replication and inducing cellular transformation. Plays a role in viral genome replication by driving entry of quiescent cells into the cell cycle and by autoregulating the synthesis of viral early mRNA. Displays highly oncogenic activities by corrupting the host cellular checkpoint mechanisms that guard cell division and the transcription, replication, and repair of DNA. Participates in the modulation of cellular gene expression preceeding viral
   1902..1985    +  CDS            large T antigen (fragment): large T antigen from SV40 (simian virus 40)
   2008..2142    +  polyA_signal   SV40 poly(A) signal: SV40 polyadenylation signal
   2647..5529    +  CDS            mini-white: Drosophila white gene eye color pigment; white; This is a modified version of the white gene lacking part of the first intron.
   6307..6892    -  misc_feature   P element 5' end: No description available
   6893..7121    -  CDS            mini-white (fragment): Drosophila white gene eye color pigment; white; This is a modified version of the white gene lacking part of the first intron.
   7127..7715    -  rep_origin     ori: high-copy-number ColE1/pMB1/pBR322/pUC origin of replication
   7886..8746    -  CDS            AmpR: β-lactamase; bla; confers resistance to ampicillin, carbenicillin, and related antibiotics
   8747..8851    -  promoter       AmpR promoter: bla
   8946..8981    +  CDS            rop (fragment): Rop protein, which maintains plasmids at low copy number; rop
   9083..9152    +  misc_feature   bom (fragment): basis of mobility region from pBR322
   9151..9653    -  gene           mini-white (fragment): white; This modified version of the white gene lacks part of the first intron.
   9653..9885    -  misc_feature   P element 3' end: P element 3' end
   9910..9931    -  misc_feature   MCS (fragment): pUC18/19 multiple cloning site
   9930..10024   +  protein_bind   5X UAS: five tandem copies of the "ScaI site" 17-mer CGGAGTACTGTCCTCCG, an upstream activating sequence (UAS) that efficiently binds yeast Gal4 (Webster et al., 1988; Pfeiffer et al., 2010) GAL4
  10043..10281   +  promoter       hsp70 promoter: Drosophila melanogaster hsp70Bb promoter
