[The description below was written by a language model from this plasmid's Addgene catalogue record and pLannotate feature annotations shown in this document.]
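Description:
pUAST BmOr2 is a Drosophila P-element transformation vector built on the pUAST backbone for GAL4-dependent expression of the Bombyx mori odorant receptor 2 (BmOr2) cDNA. The catalogue lists the vector type as "Yeast Expression", but the annotated features are those of a fly transgenesis plasmid. Only the GAL4/UAS regulatory logic derives from yeast. In bacteria the plasmid is maintained through a high-copy ColE1/pUC-type origin and selected with ampicillin via the β-lactamase gene. Remnants of the pBR322 rop and bom regions are also detected.

The expression cassette consists of five tandem GAL4-binding UAS sites placed upstream of the Drosophila hsp70 promoter, followed by the receptor coding sequence. Downstream lie SV40 small t intron and early-region fragments and the SV40 polyadenylation signal, which provide splicing and 3' end processing. Transcription therefore depends on a GAL4 driver supplied in trans, giving tissue-specific control in flies or inducible expression in co-transfected cells. The annotation software matched the open reading frame, about 1.4 kb, to the Anopheles gambiae Orco co-receptor by homology. This suggests that BmOr2 belongs to the conserved Orco family of co-receptors, which partner with conventional odorant receptors to form odorant-sensing units. The catalogue's stated insert size of 1000 bp is smaller than this annotated coding region.

A mini-white eye-colour marker sits beside the cassette, and P element 5' and 3' ends flank both. These allow transposase-mediated germline integration and identification of transformants in a white mutant background. The associated publication concerns residues contributing to function of the heteromeric insect olfactory receptor complex, so the construct was probably used for functional studies of that complex.
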