Addgene plasmid #73926: pUAST BmOr2
Purpose: UAS induced expression of Bombyx mori odorant receptor 2 (OR2) cDNA
Depositing lab: Leslie Vosshall. Depositing organization: Rockefeller University. Publication: Amino acid residues contributing to function of the heteromeric insect olfactory receptor complex. Nakagawa T, Pellegrino M, Sato K, Vosshall LB, Touhara K. PLoS One. 2012;7(3):e32372. doi: 10.1371/journal.pone.0032372. Epub 2012 Mar 5. PubMed 22403649.
Backbone
  Vector backbone: pUAST
  Vector type: Yeast Expression
Growth in bacteria
  Bacterial resistance: Ampicillin, 100 μg/mL
  Growth temperature: 37°C
  Growth strain: DH5alpha
  Copy number: Unknown
Gene/Insert
  Gene/Insert name: BmOr2
  Species: Bombyx mori
  Insert size (bp): 1000
Terms and licenses: Academic/Nonprofit Terms; Industry Terms: Not Available to Industry
How to cite: pUAST BmOr2 was a gift from Leslie Vosshall (Addgene plasmid # 73926 ; http://n2t.net/addgene:73926 ; RRID:Addgene_73926)
