>Addgene plasmid #73926 | pUAST BmOr2 | addgene partial sequence | sequence record 139937 | miniwhite-F 5'-TTTGTGACCTGTTCGGAGTGA-3'
ACTGAAAGTGACATCCAGTGTTTGTTCCTTGTGTAGATGCATCTCAAAAAAATGGTGGGCATAATAGTGT
TGTTTATATATATCAAAAATAACAACTATAATAATAAGAATACATTTAATTTAGAAAATGCTTGGATTTC
ACTGGAACTAGAATTAATTCGGCTGCTGCTCTAAACGACGCATTTCGTACTCCAAAGTACGAATTTTTTC
CCTCAAGCTCTTATTTTCATTAAACAATGAACAGGACCTAACGCACAGTCACGTTATTGTTTACATAAAT
GATTTTTTTTACTATTCAAACTTACTCTGTTTGTGTACTCCCACTGGTATAGCCTTCTTTTATCTTTTCT
GGTTCAGGCTCTATCACTTTACTAGGTACGGCATCTGCGTTGAGTCGCCTCCTTTTAAATGTCTGACCTT
TTGCAGGTGCAGCCTTCCACTGCGAATCATTAAAGTGGGTATCACAAATTTGGGAGTTTTCACCAAGGCT
GCACCCAAGGCTCTGCTCCCACAATTTTCTCTTAATAGCACACTTCGGCACGTGAATTAATTTTACTCCA
GTCACAGCTTTGCAGCAAAATTTGCAATATTTCATTTTTTTTTATTCCACGTAAGGGTTAATGTTTTCAA
AAAAAAATTCGTCCGCACACAACCTTTCCTCTCAACAAGCAAACGTGCACTGAATTTAAGTGTATACTTC
GGTAAGCTTCGGCTATCGACGGGACCACCTTATGTTATTTCATCATGGGCCAGACCCACGTAGTCCAGCG
GCAGATCGGCGGCGGAGAAGTTAAGCGTCTCCAGGATGACCTTGCCCGAACTGGGGCACGTGGTGTTCGA
CGATGTGCAGCTAATTTCGCCCGGCTCCACGTCCGCCCATTGGTTAATCAGCAGACCCTCGTTGGCGTAA
CGGAACCATGAGAGGTACGACAACCATTTGAGGTATACTGGCACCGAGCCCGAGTTCAAGAAGAAGGCGT
TTT
