>Addgene plasmid #73926 | pUAST BmOr2 | addgene partial sequence | sequence record 139938 | SV40-splice-R2 5'-CACAAACAATTAGAATCAGTAG-3'
TTAAAAATTTTATATTTACCTTAGAGCTTTAAATCTCTGTAGGTAGTTTGTCCAATTATGTCACACCACA
GAAGTAAGGTTCCTTCACAAAGATCCTCTAGAGGTACCCTCGAGCTACTTCAGTTGGATCAACACCATGA
AGTACGTGACAACAGCGCCCAGCACCGAAGCGAACAAATCCAGTGAAACATTGAAGAATTTCGCTCCAGA
GATCGTCATCGCCTTCTGGCATTGTTGGCAGACGATCTGCACGAACGTCTTCGCCTCCTCGGAACCGTCG
TACCACTGACACGAGTAGGCGGCCTCCATAACCGATGAGCTCTCCTCAATAAGTCTGTTACCGAAAATGC
AGAAATGGAACACTTGTCCAAGAGTATAAACGAGATATCCGATCGTGCTGAATGCATACACGTTTATACC
GTTTATCTTAGTCGCCTGGTACGCCAGTAAAGTAAGAGTGATGGTCGATACTAACATATGAAATAGCAGA
GCCGTTCCATATGTGTCTCCTATTGAAGCAACCAGCCTAACAACGTGCTTATGACGTTCAACCCAATATT
TTATAGCTGATCTAGCCAGCATCTCCTGTTTTGCTGTCAAACCGTTAGGATTGTTCTCCGCATTAAAGTT
CTGTAGCTTCCCTCCAGCACCCCGTAGAGTCATTCCGAAGTCTTGCTGAGTGGAATAGATTCCGCGGATA
TCCATATCTACTGCATCTGGTACTTTCTCGGTCTTATCAGTAGATGAAACTCGGAACAACTCAGCCGTAT
TGGGACGGTAGGTGTCCAAAGCAGCGCTTAGTTCCATCAACGGCTTCATAATTGCCTTCAAGTGCTGCAG
CTGTTCACAGGCAAATATCAACCACGAACAGAAAATGACATCCAGCAAATTCGCCAATGCCATTGAGAAA
AGCAGGAAATAAATCTGGTAAATGAAAGCGAAAACGTAGCCGCCGCCACTCATTGTCTTAAATGGATACC
ACGCCTTGAGGGGTAATCGAGGCGCAGGCTCCGTCAAAGTTTCATTTGTCTCTTTACTGG
