>Addgene plasmid #73926 | pUAST BmOr2 | addgene partial sequence | sequence record 140788 | hsp70-F 5'-GAGCGCCGGAGTATAAATAGAG-3'
CAATTCAATTCAAACAAGCAAAGTGAACACGTCGCTAAGCGAAAGCTAAGCAAATAAACAAGCGCAGCTG
AACAAGCTAAACAATCTGCAGTAAAGTGCAAGTTAAAGTGAATCAATTAAAAGTAACCAGCAACCAAGTA
AATCAACTGCAACTACTGAAATCTGCCAAGAAGTAATTATTGAATACAAGAAGAGAACTCTGAATAGGGA
ATTGGGAATTCATGATGACCAAGGTCAAGACGCAGGGCCTGGTCACAGACCTGATGCCCTGCATAAGATT
ACTGCAAGCAGCGGGCCACTTCTTATTCAATTATCATGCCGATACCTCCGGAATGAATATGCTCCTACGG
AAAATATATTCGAGTGCCCATGCCGTGCTCATTGTCGTCCACTACATCTGCATGGGCATCAACATGGCAC
AATACAAGGACGAAGTCAACGAGCTCACGGCAAATACCATTACGGTCCTGTTTTTCGCTCACAGCATCAT
TAAGTTGGCATTCTTTGCGTTCAACTCTAAAAGTTTTTACAGAACCCTCGCAGTGTGGAATCAGTCCAAC
AGCCATCCGTTGTTCACAGAATCAGATGCCCGTTACCATCAGATCTCTTTAAGCAAAATGCGAAGGCTTC
TTTATTTCATCTGTGGCATGACCGTTTTTTCAGTAATCAGCTGGGTCACTTTAACGTTCTTCGGTGAATC
TGTCCGTATGATAGCCAGTAAAGAGACAAATGAAACTTTGACGGAGCCTGCGCCTCGATTACCCCTCAAG
GCGTGGTATCCATTTAAGACAATGAGTGGCGGCGGCTACGTTTTCGCTTTCATTTACCAGATTTATTTCC
TGCTTTTCTCAATGGCATTGGCGAATTTGCTGGATGTCATTTTCTGTTCGTGGTTGATATTTGCCTGTGA
ACAGCTGCAGCACTTGAAGGCAATTATGAAGCCGTTGATGGAACTAAGCGCTGCTTTGGACACCTACCGT
CCCAATACGGCTGAGTTGTTCCGAGTTTCATCTACTGATAAGACCGAGAAAGTACCAGATGCAGT
